Addgene plasmid #233460: Reckleen_3plus_sgRNA_ptet_pos5
Purpose: Level 1 part, Ptet sfgfp dropout sgRNA for position 5, for building RECKLEEN plasmid with multiple sgRNAs
Depositing lab: Anke Becker. Depositing organization: Philipps-Universitaet Marburg. Publication: RECKLEEN is a lambda Red/CRISPR-Cas9 based single plasmid platform for enhanced genome editing in Klebsiella pneumoniae. Elsayed EM, Stukenberg D, Meier D, Schmeck B, Becker A. Commun Biol. 2025 Oct 30;8(1):1509. doi: 10.1038/s42003-025-08934-8. PubMed 41168338.
Backbone
  Vector backbone: Custom built using Marburg Collection
  Vector type: CRISPR
Growth in bacteria
  Bacterial resistance: Kanamycin, 50 μg/mL
  Growth temperature: 37°C
  Growth strain: DH5alpha
  Copy number: High Copy
Gene/Insert
  Gene/Insert name: Level 1 part, Ptet sfgfp dropout sgRNA for position 5, ColE1 ori, and KanR.
  gRNA/shRNA sequence: Unspecified
  Species: Other
  Cloning method: Golden Gate
Terms and licenses: Academic/Nonprofit Terms; Industry Terms
Depositor comments: Please visit https://doi.org/10.21203/rs.3.rs-5859838/v1 for preprint.
How to cite: Reckleen_3plus_sgRNA_ptet_pos5 was a gift from Anke Becker (Addgene plasmid # 233460 ; http://n2t.net/addgene:233460 ; RRID:Addgene_233460)
