[The description below was written by a language model from this plasmid's Addgene catalogue record and pLannotate feature annotations shown in this document.]
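Description:
Reckleen_3plus_sgRNA_ptet_pos5 is a small (about 3.5 kb) Level 1 Golden Gate part plasmid built from Marburg Collection components. It belongs to the RECKLEEN toolkit, a single-plasmid lambda Red/CRISPR-Cas9 platform for genome editing in Klebsiella pneumoniae. It is propagated in E. coli from a high-copy ColE1/pUC-type origin and selected with kanamycin through an aph(3')-Ia aminoglycoside phosphotransferase gene. BioBrick prefix and suffix remnants and several flanking bacterial terminators, including the his operon terminator, frame the cargo and insulate it from the backbone.

The payload is an sgRNA transcription unit in placeholder form. A tet operator marks the Ptet promoter, which makes guide expression responsive to the TetR repressor, so it should be inducible with tetracycline-type inducers; no tetR gene is annotated on this plasmid. Downstream lies a superfolder GFP coding sequence followed by the rrnB T1 and T7Te terminators, and then a fragment of the Streptococcus pyogenes tracrRNA that corresponds to the Cas9 sgRNA scaffold. The sfGFP cassette acts as a dropout marker: when a user-chosen spacer is inserted by Golden Gate cloning it replaces the fluorescent cassette and joins the spacer to the scaffold under Ptet, so correct clones can be recognised as non-fluorescent colonies. In line with this, the record lists the guide sequence as unspecified.

The "pos5" and "3plus" designations indicate that this unit occupies the fifth position in a higher-level assembly. It is used alongside sibling parts for other positions to build RECKLEEN plasmids carrying multiple sgRNAs for multiplexed targeting. The restriction enzymes and overhangs used for assembly are not stated in the record.
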