Features (pLannotate 1.2.2; 11 found; start..end, strand, type, name):
     49..67      +  protein_bind   tet operator: bacterial operator O1 for the tetR and tetA genes tetracycline repressor TetR
    252..965     +  CDS            Superfolder GFP: Superfolder GFP is a basic (constitutively fluorescent) green fluorescent protein published in 2005, derived from Aequorea victoria. It is reported to be a very rapidly-maturing weak dimer.
    977..1048    +  terminator     rrnB T1 terminator: transcription terminator T1 from the E. coli rrnB gene
   1064..1091    +  terminator     T7Te terminator: phage T7 early transcription terminator
   1123..1190    +  misc_RNA       tracrRNA (fragment): trans-activating CRISPR RNA for the Streptococcus pyogenes CRISPR/Cas9 system
   1299..1318    +  misc_feature   BioBrick suffix: universal suffix for all parts
   1319..1376    +  terminator     his operon terminator: This putative transcriptin terminator from the E. coli his operon has a 2-bp deletion introduced during synthesis. Its efficiency has not been determined.
   1571..2159    -  rep_origin     ori: high-copy-number ColE1/pMB1/pBR322/pUC origin of replication
   2392..3207    -  CDS            KanR: aminoglycoside phosphotransferase; aph(3')-Ia; confers resistance to kanamycin in bacteria or G418 (Geneticin®) in eukaryotes
   3434..3477    -  terminator     bacterial terminator: putative bacterial transcription terminator
   3480..3501    +  misc_feature   BioBrick prefix: BioBrick prefix for parts that do not start with "ATG"
>Addgene plasmid #233460 | Reckleen_3plus_sgRNA_ptet_pos5 | addgene full sequence | sequence record 467779 | Addgene NGS Result
CTCGGGTACAAATCACTGTAATGATCTTAATTCCTAATTTTTGTTGACACTCTATCATTGATAGAGTTAT
TTTAGTCCAGAGACCGAAAGTGAAACGTGATTTCATGCGTCATTTTGAACATTTTGTAAATCTTATTTAA
TAATGTGTGCGGCAATTCACATTTAATTTATGAATGTTTTCTTAACATCGCGGCAACTCAAGAAACGGCA
GGTTCGGATCTTAGCTACTAGAGAAAGAGGAGAAATACTAGATGCGTAAAGGCGAAGAACTTTTCACTGG
CGTAGTACCAATTTTAGTGGAGCTGGACGGAGATGTAAATGGTCATAAGTTTTCAGTTCGAGGAGAAGGC
GAAGGAGATGCAACTAACGGTAAGCTGACACTAAAGTTTATCTGTACCACGGGTAAACTGCCGGTCCCAT
GGCCGACACTGGTTACTACACTTACTTATGGTGTACAATGCTTTGCTCGTTATCCTGACCATATGAAGCA
GCACGATTTCTTCAAATCGGCCATGCCTGAAGGATACGTGCAAGAACGTACAATTAGCTTTAAAGATGAC
GGCACCTATAAAACGCGCGCCGAAGTTAAATTCGAGGGTGACACATTGGTTAATCGTATAGAACTTAAGG
GCATTGACTTCAAAGAAGATGGCAACATCCTTGGCCATAAACTGGAATATAATTTTAACTCTCACAATGT
CTACATTACGGCGGATAAACAAAAGAATGGCATTAAAGCGAATTTCAAAATCCGCCACAATGTCGAAGAC
GGCTCGGTTCAACTGGCGGACCATTATCAGCAGAACACCCCAATCGGTGATGGCCCGGTTCTGTTACCTG
ATAATCATTACCTTTCTACTCAAAGCGTTTTATCTAAAGATCCTAACGAGAAGCGTGATCATATGGTTCT
ACTGGAATTTGTTACCGCAGCTGGTATCACGCACGGCATGGATGAGCTGTATAAATAACCAGGCATCAAA
TAAAACGAAAGGCTCAGTCGAAAGACTGGGCCTTTCGTTTTATCTGTTGTTTGTCGGTGAACGCTCTCTA
CTAGAGTCACACTGGCTCACCTTCGGGTGGGCCTTTCTGCGTTTATAGGTCTCAGTTTCAGAGCTATGCT
GGAAACAGCATAGCAAGTTGAAATAAGGCTAGTCCGTTATCAACTTGAAAAAGTGGCACCGAGTCGGTGC
TTTTTTCTCGGTACCAAATTCCAGAAAAGAGGCCTCCCGAAAGGGGGGCCTTTTTTCGTTTTGGTCCACC
CTGCACGATAACACTGAAGCTTGAGACGACTCATCGCAACTAGTAGCGGCCGCTGCAGTCCGGCAAAAAA
GGGCAAGGTGTCACCACCCTGCCCTTTTTCTTTAAAACCGAAAAGATTACTTCGCGTTATGCAGGCTTCC
TCGCTCACTGACTCGCTGCGCTCGGTCGTTCGGCTGCGGCGAGCGGTATCAGCTCACTCAAAGGCGGTAA
TACGGTTATCCACAGAATCAGGGGATAACGCAGGAAAGAACATGTGAGCAAAAGGCCAGCAAAAGGCCAG
GAACCGTAAAAAGGCCGCGTTGCTGGCGTTTTTCCATAGGCTCCGCCCCCCTGACGAGCATCACAAAAAT
CGACGCTCAAGTCAGAGGTGGCGAAACCCGACAGGACTATAAAGATACCAGGCGTTTCCCCCTGGAAGCT
CCCTCGTGCGCTCTCCTGTTCCGACCCTGCCGCTTACCGGATACCTGTCCGCCTTTCTCCCTTCGGGAAG
CGTGGCGCTTTCTCATAGCTCACGCTGTAGGTATCTCAGTTCGGTGTAGGTCGTTCGCTCCAAGCTGGGC
TGTGTGCACGAACCCCCCGTTCAGCCCGACCGCTGCGCCTTATCCGGTAACTATCGTCTTGAGTCCAACC
CGGTAAGACACGACTTATCGCCACTGGCAGCAGCCACTGGTAACAGGATTAGCAGAGCGAGGTATGTAGG
CGGTGCTACAGAGTTCTTGAAGTGGTGGCCTAACTACGGCTACACTAGAAGAACAGTATTTGGTATCTGC
GCTCTGCTGAAGCCAGTTACCTTCGGAAAAAGAGTTGGTAGCTCTTGATCCGGCAAACAAACCACCGCTG
GTAGCGGTGGTTTTTTTGTTTGCAAGCAGCAGATTACGCGCAGAAAAAAAGGATCTCAAGAAGATCCTTT
GATCTTTTCTACGGGGTCTGACGCTCAGTGGAACGAAAACTCACGTTAAGGGATTTTGGTCATGAGATTA
TCAAAAAGGATCTTCACCTAGATCCTTTTAAATTAAAAATGAAGTTTTAAATCAATCTAAAGTATATATG
AGTAAACTTGGTCTGACAGCTCGAGTCCCGTCAAGTCAGCGTAATGCTCTGCCAGTGTTACAACCAATTA
ACCAATTCTGATTAGAAAAACTCATCGAGCATCAAATGAAACTGCAATTTATTCATATCAGGATTATCAA
TACCATATTTTTGAAAAAGCCGTTTCTGTAATGAAGGAGAAAACTCACCGAGGCAGTTCCATAGGATGGC
AAGATCCTGGTATCGGTCTGCGATTCCGACTCGTCCAACATCAATACAACCTATTAATTTCCCCTCGTCA
AAAATAAGGTTATCAAGTGAGAAATCACCATGAGTGACGACTGAATCCGGTGAGAATGGCAAAAGCTTAT
GCATTTCTTTCCAGACTTGTTCAACAGGCCAGCCATTACGCTCGTCATCAAAATCACTCGCATCAACCAA
ACCGTTATTCATTCGTGATTGCGCCTGAGCCAGACGAAATACGCGATCGCTGTTAAAAGGACAATTACAA
ACAGGAATCGAATGCAACCGGCGCAGGAACACTGCCAGCGCATCAACAATATTTTCACCTGAATCAGGAT
ATTCTTCTAATACCTGGAATGCTGTTTTCCCGGGGATCGCAGTGGTGAGTAACCATGCATCATCAGGAGT
ACGGATAAAATGCTTGATGGTCGGAAGAGGCATAAATTCCGTCAGCCAGTTTAGTCTGACCATCTCATCT
GTAACATCATTGGCAACGCTACCTTTGCCATGTTTCAGAAACAACTCTGGCGCATCGGGCTTCCCATACA
ATCGATAGATTGTCGCACCTGATTGCCCGACATTATCGCGAGCCCATTTATACCCATATAAATCAGCATC
CATGTTGGAATTTAATCGCGGCCTGGAGCAAGACGTTTCCCGTTGAATATGGCTCATAACACCCCTTGTA
TTACTGTTTATGTAAGCAGACAGTTTTATTGTTCATGATGATATATTTTTATCTTGTGCAATGTAACATC
AGAGATTTTGAGACACAACGTGGCTTTGTTGAATAAATCGAACTTTTGCTGAGTTGAAGGATCAGCTCGA
GTGCCACTTGACGTCTAAGAAACCATTATTATCATGACATTAACCTATAAAAATAGGCGTATCACGAGGC
AGAATTTCAGATAAAAAAAATCCTTAGCTTTCGCTAAGGATGATTTCTGGAATTCGCGGCCGCTTCTAGA
GAGCGATGAGTCGT
